Addgene plasmid #184732: pX459-homo_PTGS1-2
Purpose: COX1-KO in HeLa
Depositing lab: Michiyuki Matsuda. Depositing organization: Kyoto University, Graduate School of Biostudies. Publication: Calcium transients trigger switch-like discharge of prostaglandin E(2) in an extracellular signal-regulated kinase-dependent manner. Watabe T, Yamahira S, Takakura K, Thumkeo D, Narumiya S, Matsuda M, Terai K. eLife. 2024 Jan 26;12:RP86727. doi: 10.7554/eLife.86727. PubMed 38276879.
Backbone
  Vector backbone: pX459
  Backbone size w/o insert (bp): 9000
  Total vector size (bp): 9000
  Vector type: CRISPR
  Selectable markers: Puromycin
Growth in bacteria
  Bacterial resistance: Ampicillin, 100 μg/mL
  Growth temperature: 37°C
  Growth strain: DH5alpha
  Copy number: Unknown
Gene/Insert
  Gene/Insert name: A gRNA targeting the human COX1 gene.
  Species: Synthetic
Terms and licenses: Academic/Nonprofit Terms; Industry Terms: Not Available to Industry
How to cite: pX459-homo_PTGS1-2 was a gift from Michiyuki Matsuda (Addgene plasmid # 184732 ; http://n2t.net/addgene:184732 ; RRID:Addgene_184732)
