[The description below was written by a language model from this plasmid's Addgene catalogue record and pLannotate feature annotations shown in this document.]
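Description:
pX459-homo_PTGS1-2 is an all-in-one CRISPR/Cas9 plasmid built on the pX459 backbone for transient transfection of mammalian cells. It was made to knock out human COX1 (gene symbol PTGS1) in HeLa cells. The sequenced record is about 9.2 kb, close to the nominal 9 kb listed in the catalogue. The plasmid is propagated in E. coli through a high-copy ColE1/pUC-type origin with ampicillin selection from the β-lactamase gene. An f1 phage origin and a single AAV2 ITR are also annotated. Small annotated fragments of bom and rop appear to be backbone remnants or weak matches rather than functional elements.

The payload consists of two expression units. A human U6 RNA polymerase III promoter drives a single guide RNA: the short unannotated gap between the promoter and the Streptococcus pyogenes gRNA scaffold is where the COX1-targeting spacer would sit, although the feature table does not label it. Downstream, a hybrid promoter made of the CMV enhancer, the chicken β-actin promoter and a hybrid intron drives S. pyogenes Cas9. The annotation tool splits Cas9 into contiguous N- and C-terminal parts, which together form one open reading frame followed by a nucleoplasmin nuclear localisation signal. A puromycin N-acetyltransferase coding sequence follows in the same transcription unit, ending at a bGH polyadenylation signal. The linker between Cas9 and the puromycin marker is not annotated.

Transfected cells therefore express the nuclease, the guide and puromycin resistance from one plasmid. This allows brief drug enrichment of cells in which Cas9 cleavage at PTGS1 can produce disruptive indels. The "-2" in the name suggests it is one of several guides against the same gene, though the record does not say so.
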