Features (pLannotate 1.2.2; 19 found; start..end, strand, type, name):
      1..241     +  promoter       U6 promoter: RNA polymerase III promoter for human U6 snRNA
    271..346     +  misc_RNA       gRNA scaffold: guide RNA scaffold for the Streptococcus pyogenes CRISPR/Cas9 system
    353..396     +  misc_RNA       gRNA scaffold (fragment): guide RNA scaffold for the Streptococcus pyogenes CRISPR/Cas9 system
    443..728     +  enhancer       CMV enhancer: human cytomegalovirus immediate early enhancer; contains an 18-bp deletion relative to the standard CMV enhancer
    730..1007    +  promoter       chicken β-actin promoter: No description available
   1008..1235    +  intron         hybrid intron: hybrid between chicken β-actin (CBA) and minute virus of mice (MMV) introns (Gray et al., 2011)
   1373..2974    +  CDS            Cas9(N): N-terminal portion of Streptococcus pyogenes Cas9 (Zetsche et al., 2015)
   2975..5473    +  CDS            Cas9(C): C-terminal portion of Streptococcus pyogenes Cas9 (Zetsche et al., 2015)
   5474..5521    +  CDS            nucleoplasmin NLS: bipartite nuclear localization signal from nucleoplasmin
   5591..6190    +  CDS            PuroR (fragment): puromycin N-acetyltransferase; pac from Streptomyces; confers resistance to puromycin
   6224..6335    +  polyA_signal   bGH poly(A) signal: bovine growth hormone polyadenylation signal
   6440..6580    +  repeat_region  AAV2 ITR: inverted terminal repeat of adeno-associated virus serotype 2 inverted
   6585..6636    -  misc_feature   bom (fragment): basis of mobility region from pBR322
   6655..7110    +  rep_origin     f1 ori (sequence partly withheld): f1 bacteriophage origin of replication; arrow indicates direction of (+) strand synthesis
   7111..7160    -  misc_feature   bom (fragment): basis of mobility region from pBR322
   7262..7297    -  CDS            rop (fragment): Rop protein, which maintains plasmids at low copy number; rop
   7392..7496    +  promoter       AmpR promoter: bla
   7497..8357    +  CDS            AmpR: β-lactamase; bla; confers resistance to ampicillin, carbenicillin, and related antibiotics
   8528..9116    +  rep_origin     ori: high-copy-number ColE1/pMB1/pBR322/pUC origin of replication
>Addgene plasmid #184732 | pX459-homo_PTGS1-2 | addgene full sequence | sequence record 362339 | Addgene Partial NGS Result
GAGGGCCTATTTCCCATGATTCCTTCATATTTGCATATACGATACAAGGCTGTTAGAGAGATAATTGGAA
TTAATTTGACTGTAAACACAAAGATATTAGTACAAAATACGTGACGTAGAAAGTAATAATTTCTTGGGTA
GTTTGCAGTTTTAAAATTATGTTTTAAAATGGACTATCATATGCTTACCGTAACTTGAAAGTATTTCGAT
TTCTTGGCTTTATATATCTTGTGGAAAGGACGAAACACCGTGAGGATGAGGCGGGTCGTCGTTTTAGAGC
TAGAAATAGCAAGTTAAAATAAGGCTAGTCCGTTATCAACTTGAAAAAGTGGCACCGAGTCGGTGCTTTT
TTGTTTTAGAGCTAGAAATAGCAAGTTAAAATAAGGCTAGTCCGTTTTTAGCGCGTGCGCCAATTCTGCA
GACAAATGGCTCTAGAGGTACCCGTTACATAACTTACGGTAAATGGCCCGCCTGGCTGACCGCCCAACGA
CCCCCGCCCATTGACGTCAATAGTAACGCCAATAGGGACTTTCCATTGACGTCAATGGGTGGAGTATTTA
CGGTAAACTGCCCACTTGGCAGTACATCAAGTGTATCATATGCCAAGTACGCCCCCTATTGACGTCAATG
ACGGTAAATGGCCCGCCTGGCATTGTGCCCAGTACATGACCTTATGGGACTTTCCTACTTGGCAGTACAT
CTACGTATTAGTCATCGCTATTACCATGGTCGAGGTGAGCCCCACGTTCTGCTTCACTCTCCCCATCTCC
CCCCCCTCCCCACCCCCAATTTTGTATTTATTTATTTTTTAATTATTTTGTGCAGCGATGGGGGCGGGGG
GGGGGGGGGGGCGCGCGCCGGGGGGGGGGGGGGGGGGSGGGGGGSGGGGSGGGGSGRGGCGGAGAGGTGC
GGCGGCAGCCAATCAGAGCGGCGCGCTCCGAAAGTTTCCTTTTATGGCGAGGCGGCGGCGGCGGCGGCCC
TATAAAAAGCGAAGCGCGCGGCGGGCGGGAGTCGCTGCGCGCTGCCTTCGCCCCGTGCCCCGCTCCGCCG
CCGCCTCGCGCCGCCCGCCCCGGCTCTGACTGACCGCGTTACTCCCACAGGTGAGCGGGCGGGACGGCCC
TTCTCCTCCGGGCTGTAATTAGCTGAGCAAGAGGTAAGGGTTTAAGGGATGGTTGGTTGGTGGGGTATTA
ATGTTTAATTACCTGGAGCACCTGCCTGAAATCACTTTTTTTCAGGTTGGACCGGTGCCACCATGGACTA
TAAGGACCACGACGGAGACTACAAGGATCATGATATTGATTACAAAGACGATGACGATAAGATGGCCCCA
AAGAAGAAGCGGAAGGTCGGTATCCACGGAGTCCCAGCAGCCGACAAGAAGTACAGCATCGGCCTGGACA
TCGGCACCAACTCTGTGGGCTGGGCCGTGATCACCGACGAGTACAAGGTGCCCAGCAAGAAATTCAAGGT
GCTGGGCAACACCGACCGGCACAGCATCAAGAAGAACCTGATCGGAGCCCTGCTGTTCGACAGCGGCGAA
ACAGCCGAGGCCACCCGGCTGAAGAGAACCGCCAGAAGAAGATACACCAGACGGAAGAACCGGATCTGCT
ATCTGCAAGAGATCTTCAGCAACGAGATGGCCAAGGTGGACGACAGCTTCTTCCACAGACTGGAAGAGTC
CTTCCTGGTGGAAGAGGATAAGAAGCACGAGCGGCACCCCATCTTCGGCAACATCGTGGACGAGGTGGCC
TACCACGAGAAGTACCCCACCATCTACCACCTGAGAAAGAAACTGGTGGACAGCACCGACAAGGCCGACC
TGCGGCTGATCTATCTGGCCCTGGCCCACATGATCAAGTTCCGGGGCCACTTCCTGATCGAGGGCGACCT
GAACCCCGACAACAGCGACGTGGACAAGCTGTTCATCCAGCTGGTGCAGACCTACAACCAGCTGTTCGAG
GAAAACCCCATCAACGCCAGCGGCGTGGACGCCAAGGCCATCCTGTCTGCCAGACTGAGCAAGAGCAGAC
GGCTGGAAAATCTGATCGCCCAGCTGCCCGGCGAGAAGAAGAATGGCCTGTTCGGAAACCTGATTGCCCT
GAGCCTGGGCCTGACCCCCAACTTCAAGAGCAACTTCGACCTGGCCGAGGATGCCAAACTGCAGCTGAGC
AAGGACACCTACGACGACGACCTGGACAACCTGCTGGCCCAGATCGGCGACCAGTACGCCGACCTGTTTC
TGGCCGCCAAGAACCTGTCCGACGCCATCCTGCTGAGCGACATCCTGAGAGTGAACACCGAGATCACCAA
GGCCCCCCTGAGCGCCTCTATGATCAAGAGATACGACGAGCACCACCAGGACCTGACCCTGCTGAAAGCT
CTCGTGCGGCAGCAGCTGCCTGAGAAGTACAAAGAGATTTTCTTCGACCAGAGCAAGAACGGCTACGCCG
GCTACATTGACGGCGGAGCCAGCCAGGAAGAGTTCTACAAGTTCATCAAGCCCATCCTGGAAAAGATGGA
CGGCACCGAGGAACTGCTCGTGAAGCTGAACAGAGAGGACCTGCTGCGGAAGCAGCGGACCTTCGACAAC
GGCAGCATCCCCCACCAGATCCACCTGGGAGAGCTGCACGCCATTCTGCGGCGGCAGGAAGATTTTTACC
CATTCCTGAAGGACAACCGGGAAAAGATCGAGAAGATCCTGACCTTCCGCATCCCCTACTACGTGGGCCC
TCTGGCCAGGGGAAACAGCAGATTCGCCTGGATGACCAGAAAGAGCGAGGAAACCATCACCCCCTGGAAC
TTCGAGGAAGTGGTGGACAAGGGCGCTTCCGCCCAGAGCTTCATCGAGCGGATGACCAACTTCGATAAGA
ACCTGCCCAACGAGAAGGTGCTGCCCAAGCACAGCCTGCTGTACGAGTACTTCACCGTGTATAACGAGCT
GACCAAAGTGAAATACGTGACCGAGGGAATGAGAAAGCCCGCCTTCCTGAGCGGCGAGCAGAAAAAGGCC
ATCGTGGACCTGCTGTTCAAGACCAACCGGAAAGTGACCGTGAAGCAGCTGAAAGAGGACTACTTCAAGA
AAATCGAGTGCTTCGACTCCGTGGAAATCTCCGGCGTGGAAGATCGGTTCAACGCCTCCCTGGGCACATA
CCACGATCTGCTGAAAATTATCAAGGACAAGGACTTCCTGGACAATGAGGAAAACGAGGACATTCTGGAA
GATATCGTGCTGACCCTGACACTGTTTGAGGACAGAGAGATGATCGAGGAACGGCTGAAAACCTATGCCC
ACCTGTTCGACGACAAAGTGATGAAGCAGCTGAAGCGGCGGAGATACACCGGCTGGGGCAGGCTGAGCCG
GAAGCTGATCAACGGCATCCGGGACAAGCAGTCCGGCAAGACAATCCTGGATTTCCTGAAGTCCGACGGC
TTCGCCAACAGAAACTTCATGCAGCTGATCCACGACGACAGCCTGACCTTTAAAGAGGACATCCAGAAAG
CCCAGGTGTCCGGCCAGGGCGATAGCCTGCACGAGCACATTGCCAATCTGGCCGGCAGCCCCGCCATTAA
GAAGGGCATCCTGCAGACAGTGAAGGTGGTGGACGAGCTCGTGAAAGTGATGGGCCGGCACAAGCCCGAG
AACATCGTGATCGAAATGGCCAGAGAGAACCAGACCACCCAGAAGGGACAGAAGAACAGCCGCGAGAGAA
TGAAGCGGATCGAAGAGGGCATCAAAGAGCTGGGCAGCCAGATCCTGAAAGAACACCCCGTGGAAAACAC
CCAGCTGCAGAACGAGAAGCTGTACCTGTACTACCTGCAGAATGGGCGGGATATGTACGTGGACCAGGAA
CTGGACATCAACCGGCTGTCCGACTACGATGTGGACCATATCGTGCCTCAGAGCTTTCTGAAGGACGACT
CCATCGACAACAAGGTGCTGACCAGAAGCGACAAGAACCGGGGCAAGAGCGACAACGTGCCCTCCGAAGA
GGTCGTGAAGAAGATGAAGAACTACTGGCGGCAGCTGCTGAACGCCAAGCTGATTACCCAGAGAAAGTTC
GACAATCTGACCAAGGCCGAGAGAGGCGGCCTGAGCGAACTGGATAAGGCCGGCTTCATCAAGAGACAGC
TGGTGGAAACCCGGCAGATCACAAAGCACGTGGCACAGATCCTGGACTCCCGGATGAACACTAAGTACGA
CGAGAATGACAAGCTGATCCGGGAAGTGAAAGTGATCACCCTGAAGTCCAAGCTGGTGTCCGATTTCCGG
AAGGATTTCCAGTTTTACAAAGTGCGCGAGATCAACAACTACCACCACGCCCACGACGCCTACCTGAACG
CCGTCGTGGGAACCGCCCTGATCAAAAAGTACCCTAAGCTGGAAAGCGAGTTCGTGTACGGCGACTACAA
GGTGTACGACGTGCGGAAGATGATCGCCAAGAGCGAGCAGGAAATCGGCAAGGCTACCGCCAAGTACTTC
TTCTACAGCAACATCATGAACTTTTTCAAGACCGAGATTACCCTGGCCAACGGCGAGATCCGGAAGCGGC
CTCTGATCGAGACAAACGGCGAAACCGGGGAGATCGTGTGGGATAAGGGCCGGGATTTTGCCACCGTGCG
GAAAGTGCTGAGCATGCCCCAAGTGAATATCGTGAAAAAGACCGAGGTGCAGACAGGCGGCTTCAGCAAA
GAGTCTATCCTGCCCAAGAGGAACAGCGATAAGCTGATCGCCAGAAAGAAGGACTGGGACCCTAAGAAGT
ACGGCGGCTTCGACAGCCCCACCGTGGCCTATTCTGTGCTGGTGGTGGCCAAAGTGGAAAAGGGCAAGTC
CAAGAAACTGAAGAGTGTGAAAGAGCTGCTGGGGATCACCATCATGGAAAGAAGCAGCTTCGAGAAGAAT
CCCATCGACTTTCTGGAAGCCAAGGGCTACAAAGAAGTGAAAAAGGACCTGATCATCAAGCTGCCTAAGT
ACTCCCTGTTCGAGCTGGAAAACGGCCGGAAGAGAATGCTGGCCTCTGCCGGCGAACTGCAGAAGGGAAA
CGAACTGGCCCTGCCCTCCAAATATGTGAACTTCCTGTACCTGGCCAGCCACTATGAGAAGCTGAAGGGC
TCCCCCGAGGATAATGAGCAGAAACAGCTGTTTGTGGAACAGCACAAGCACTACCTGGACGAGATCATCG
AGCAGATCAGCGAGTTCTCCAAGAGAGTGATCCTGGCCGACGCTAATCTGGACAAAGTGCTGTCCGCCTA
CAACAAGCACCGGGATAAGCCCATCAGAGAGCAGGCCGAGAATATCATCCACCTGTTTACCCTGACCAAT
CTGGGAGCCCCTGCCGCCTTCAAGTACTTTGACACCACCATCGACCGGAAGAGGTACACCAGCACCAAAG
AGGTGCTGGACGCCACCCTGATCCACCAGAGCATCACCGGCCTGTACGAGACACGGATCGACCTGTCTCA
GCTGGGAGGCGACAAAAGGCCGGCGGCCACGAAAAAGGCCGGCCAGGCAAAAAAGAAAAAGGAATTCGGC
AGTGGAGAGGGCAGAGGAAGTCTGCTAACATGCGGTGACGTCGAGGAGAATCCTGGCCCAATGACCGAGT
ACAAGCCCACGGTGCGCCTCGCCACCCGCGACGACGTCCCCAGGGCCGTACGCACCCTCGCCGCCGCGTT
CGCCGACTACCCCGCCACGCGCCACACCGTCGATCCGGACCGCCACATCGAGCGGGTCACCGAGCTGCAA
GAACTCTTCCTCACGCGCGTCGGGCTCGACATCGGCAAGGTGTGGGTCGCGGACGACGGCGCCGCGGTGG
CGGTCTGGACCACGCCGGAGAGCGTCGAAGCGGGGGCGGTGTTCGCCGAGATCGGCCCGCGCATGGCCGA
GTTGAGCGGTTCCCGGCTGGCCGCGCAGCAACAGATGGAAGGCCTCCTGGCGCCGCACCGGCCCAAGGAG
CCCGCGTGGTTCCTGGCCACCGTCGGCGTCTCGCCCGACCACCAGGGCAAGGGTCTGGGCAGCGCCGTCG
TGCTCCCCGGAGTGGAGGCGGCCGAGCGCGCCGGGGTGCCCGCCTTCCTGGAGACCTCCGCGCCCCACAA
CCTCCCCTTCTACGAGCGGCTCGGCTTCACCGTCACCGCCGACGTCGAGGTGCCCGAAGGACCGCGCACC
TGGTGCATGACCCGCAAGCCCGGTGCCTGAGAATTCTAACTAGAGCTCGCTGATCAGCCTCGACTGTGCC
TTCTAGTTGCCAGCCATCTGTTGTTTGCCCCTCCCCCGTGCCTTCCTTGACCCTGGAAGGTGCCACTCCC
ACTGTCCTTTCCTAATAAAATGAGGAAATTGCATCGCATTGTCTGAGTAGGTGTCATTCTATTCTGGGGG
GTGGGGTGGGGCAGGACAGCAAGGGGGAGGATTGGGAAGAGAATAGCAGGCATGCTGGGGAGCGGCCGCA
GGAACCCCTAGTGATGGAGTTGGCCACTCCCTCTCTGCGCGCTCGCTCGCTCACTGAGGCCGGGCGACCA
AAGGTCGCCCGACGCCCGGGCTTTGCCCGGGCGGCCTCAGTGAGCGAGCGAGCGCGCAGCTGCCTGCAGG
GGCGCCTGATGCGGTATTTTCTCCTTACGCATCTGTGCGGTATTTCACACCGCATA
[95 nt withheld, positions 6637-6731]
T
[46 nt withheld, positions 6733-6778]
C
[141 nt withheld, positions 6780-6920]
CCTTTGACGTTGGAGTCCACGTTCTTT
[37 nt withheld, positions 6948-6984]
ACTCTATCTCGGGCTATTCTTTTGATTTATAAGGGATTTTGCCGATTTCGGTCTATTGGTTAAAAAATGA
GCTGATTTAACAAAAATTTAACGCGAATTTTAACAAAATATTAACGTTTACAATTTTATGGTGCACTCTC
AGTACAATCTGCTCTGATGCCGCATAGTTAAGCCAGCCCCGACACCCGCCAACACCCGCTGACGCGCCCT
GACGGGCTTGTCTGCTCCCGGCATCCGCTTACAGACAAGCTGTGACCGTCTCCGGGAGCTGCATGTGTCA
GAGGTTTTCACCGTCATCACCGAAACGCGCGAGACGAAAGGGCCTCGTGATACGCCTATTTTTATAGGTT
AATGTCATGATAATAATGGTTTCTTAGACGTCAGGTGGCACTTTTCGGGGAAATGTGCGCGGAACCCCTA
TTTGTTTATTTTTCTAAATACATTCAAATATGTATCCGCTCATGAGACAATAACCCTGATAAATGCTTCA
ATAATATTGAAAAAGGAAGAGTATGAGTATTCAACATTTCCGTGTCGCCCTTATTCCCTTTTTTGCGGCA
TTTTGCCTTCCTGTTTTTGCTCACCCAGAAACGCTGGTGAAAGTAAAAGATGCTGAAGATCAGTTGGGTG
CACGAGTGGGTTACATCGAACTGGATCTCAACAGCGGTAAGATCCTTGAGAGTTTTCGCCCCGAAGAACG
TTTTCCAATGATGAGCACTTTTAAAGTTCTGCTATGTGGCGCGGTATTATCCCGTATTGACGCCGGGCAA
GAGCAACTCGGTCGCCGCATACACTATTCTCAGAATGACTTGGTTGAGTACTCACCAGTCACAGAAAAGC
ATCTTACGGATGGCATGACAGTAAGAGAATTATGCAGTGCTGCCATAACCATGAGTGATAACACTGCGGC
CAACTTACTTCTGACAACGATCGGAGGACCGAAGGAGCTAACCGCTTTTTTGCACAACATGGGGGATCAT
GTAACTCGCCTTGATCGTTGGGAACCGGAGCTGAATGAAGCCATACCAAACGACGAGCGTGACACCACGA
TGCCTGTAGCAATGGCAACAACGTTGCGCAAACTATTAACTGGCGAACTACTTACTCTAGCTTCCCGGCA
ACAATTAATAGACTGGATGGAGGCGGATAAAGTTGCAGGACCACTTCTGCGCTCGGCCCTTCCGGCTGGC
TGGTTTATTGCTGATAAATCTGGAGCCGGTGAGCGTGGAAGCCGCGGTATCATTGCAGCACTGGGGCCAG
ATGGTAAGCCCTCCCGTATCGTAGTTATCTACACGACGGGGAGTCAGGCAACTATGGATGAACGAAATAG
ACAGATCGCTGAGATAGGTGCCTCACTGATTAAGCATTGGTAACTGTCAGACCAAGTTTACTCATATATA
CTTTAGATTGATTTAAAACTTCATTTTTAATTTAAAAGGATCTAGGTGAAGATCCTTTTTGATAATCTCA
TGACCAAAATCCCTTAACGTGAGTTTTCGTTCCACTGAGCGTCAGACCCCGTAGAAAAGATCAAAGGATC
TTCTTGAGATCCTTTTTTTCTGCGCGTAATCTGCTGCTTGCAAACAAAAAAACCACCGCTACCAGCGGTG
GTTTGTTTGCCGGATCAAGAGCTACCAACTCTTTTTCCGAAGGTAACTGGCTTCAGCAGAGCGCAGATAC
CAAATACTGTTCTTCTAGTGTAGCCGTAGTTAGGCCACCACTTCAAGAACTCTGTAGCACCGCCTACATA
CCTCGCTCTGCTAATCCTGTTACCAGTGGCTGCTGCCAGTGGCGATAAGTCGTGTCTTACCGGGTTGGAC
TCAAGACGATAGTTACCGGATAAGGCGCAGCGGTCGGGCTGAACGGGGGGTTCGTGCACACAGCCCAGCT
TGGAGCGAACGACCTACACCGAACTGAGATACCTACAGCGTGAGCTATGAGAAAGCGCCACGCTTCCCGA
AGGGAGAAAGGCGGACAGGTATCCGGTAAGCGGCAGGGTCGGAACAGGAGAGCGCACGAGGGAGCTTCCA
GGGGGAAACGCCTGGTATCTTTATAGTCCTGTCGGGTTTCGCCACCTCTGACTTGAGCGTCGATTTTTGT
GATGCTCGTCAGGGGGGCGGAGCCTATGGAAAAACGCCAGCAACGCGGCCTTTTTACGGTTCCTGGCCTT
TTGCTGGCCTTTTGCTCACATGT
